>Addgene plasmid #145939 | pAc5.1B-lambdaN-HA-DmExu_B | depositor full sequence | sequence record 288384 | Full Sequence
CTTCAAGGAATTAATTCTATATTCTAAAAACACAAATGATACTTCTAAAAAAAATCATGAATGGCATCAA
CTCTGAATCAAATCTTTGCAGATGCACCTACTTCTCATTTCCACTGTCACATCATTTTTCCAGATCTCGC
TGCCTGTTATGTGGCCCACAAACCAAGACACGTTTTATGGCCATTAAAGCTGGCTGATCGTCGCCAAACA
CCAAATACATATCAATATGTACATTCGAGAAAGAAGCGATCAAAGAAGCGTCTTCGGGCGAGTAGGAGAA
TGCGGAGGAGAAGGAGAACGAGCTGATCTAGTATCTCTCCACAATCCAATGCCAACTGACCAACTGGCCA
TATTCGGAGCAATTTGAAGCCAATTTCCATCGCCTGGCGATCGCTCCATTCTTGGCTATATGTTTTTCAC
CGTTCCCGGGGCCATTTTCAAAGACTCGTCGGTAAGATAAGATTGTGTCACTCGCTGTCTCTCTTCATTT
GTCGAAGAATGCTGAGGAATTTCGCGATGACGTCGGCGAGTATTTTGAAGAATGAGAATAATTTGTATTT
ATACGAAAATCAGTTAGTGGAATTTTCTACAAAAACATGTTATCTATAGATAATTTTGTTGCAAAATATG
TTGACTATGACAAAGATTGTATGTATATACCTTTAATGTATTCTCATTTTCTTATGTATTTATAATGGCA
ATGATGATACTGATGATATTTTAAGATGATGCCAGACCACAGGCTGATTTCTGCGTCTTTTGCCGAACGC
AGTGCATGTGCGGTTGTTGTTTTTTGGAATAGTTTCAATTTTCGGACTGTCCGCTTTGATTTCAGTTTCT
TGGCTTATTCAAAAAGCAAAGTAAAGCCAAAAAAGCGAGATGGCAATACCAAATGCGGCAAAACGGTAGT
GGAAGGAAAGGGGTGCGGGGCAGCGGAAGGAAGGGTGGGGCGGGGCGTGGCGGGGTCTGTGGCTGGGCGC
GACGTCACCGACGTTGGAGCCACTCCTTTGACCATGTGTGCGTGTGTGTATTATTCGTGTCTCGCCACTC
GCCGGTTGTTTTTTTCTTTTTATCTCGCTCTCTCTAGCGCCATCTCGTACGCATGCTCAACGCACCGCAT
GTTGCCGTGTCCTTTATGCGTCATTTTGGCTCGAAATAGGCAATTATTTAAACAAAGATTAGTCAACGAA
AACGCTAAAATAAATAAGTCTACAATATGGTTACTTATTGCCATGTGTGTGCAGCCAACGATAGCAACAA
AAGCAACAACACAGTGGCTTTCCCTCTTTCACTTTTTGTTTGCAAGCGCGTGCGAGCAAGACGGCACGAC
CGGCAAACGCAATTACGCTGACAAAGAGCAGACGAAGTTTTGGCCGAAAAACATCAAGGCGCCTGATACG
AATGCATTTGCAATAACAATTGCGATATTTAATATTGTTTATGAAGCTGTTTGACTTCAAAACACACAAA
AAAAAAAATAAAACAAATTATTTGAAAGAGAATTAGGAATCGGACAGCTTATCGTTACGGGCTAACAGCA
CACCGAGACGAAATAGCTTACCTGACGTCACAGCCTCTGGAAGAACTGCCGCCAAGCAGAGAGAGAGAGA
AAAAGAGGGAGAGCAGCTTAGACCGCATGTGCTTGTGTGTGAGGCGTCTCTCTCTTCGTCTCCTGTTTGC
GCAAACGCATAGACTGCACTGAGAAAATCGATTACCTATTTTTTATGAATGAATATTTGCACTATTACTA
TTCAAAACTATTAAGATAGCAATCACATTCAATAGCCAAATACTATACCACCTGAGCGATGCAACGAAAT
GATCAATTTGAGCAAAAATGCTGCATATTTAGGACGGCATCATTATAGAAATGCTTCTTGCTGTGTACTT
TTCTCTCGTCTGGCAGCTGTTTCGCCGTTATTGTTAAAACCGGCTTAAGTTAGGTGTGTTTTCTACGACT
AGTGATGCCCCTACTAGAAGATGTGTGTTGCACAAATGTCCCTGAATAACCAATTTGAAGTGCAGATAGC
AGTAAACGTAAGCTAATATGAATATTATTTAACTGTAATGTTTTAATATCGCTGGACATTACTAATAAAC
CCACTATAAACACATGTACATATGTATGTTTTGGCATACAATGAGTAGTTGGGGAAAAAATGTGTAAAAG
CACCGTGACCATCACAGCATAAAGATAACCAGCTGAAGTATCGAATATGAGTAACCCCCAAATTGAATCA
CATGCCGCAACTGATAGGACCCATGGAAGTACACTCTTCATGGCGATATACAAGACACACACAAGCACGA
ACACCCAGTTGCGGAGGAAATTCTCCGTAAATGAAAACCCAATCGGCGAACAATTCATACCCATATATGG
TAAAAGTTTTGAACGCGACTTGAGAGCGGAGAGCATTGCGGCTGATAAGGTTTTAGCGCTAAGCGGGCTT
TATAAAACGGGCTGCGGGACCAGTTTTCATATCACTACCGTTTGAGTTCTTGTGCTGTGTGGATACTCCT
CCCGACACAAAGCCGCTCCATCAGCCAGCAGTCGTCTAATCCAGAGACCCCGGATCGGGGTACCAACATG
GACGCACAAACACGACGACGTGAGCGTCGCGCTGAGAAACAAGCTCAATGGAAAGCTGCAAACGGTGGAT
CTCCTCCACATATGGCTTACCCATACGATGTTCCAGATTACGCTCCTCCAAGCTTGAATTCAATGGTTGC
CGATAACATCGATGCCGGAGTGGCCATTGCCGTCGCCGATCAATCCTCGTCGCCCGTGGGCGATAAAGTT
GAGCTGCCGGCCGGTAATTATATCCTGGTGGGCGTGGATATCGACACCACTGGACGTCGTCTAATGGATG
AGATTGTCCAGCTGGCCGCTTATACACCCACCGACCACTTCGAGCAGTACATCATGCCATATATGAATCT
GAATCCAGCTGCTCGCCAGCGTCATCAAGTTCGTGTTATTTCGATTGGCTTTTATCGTATGCTGAAGTCG
ATGCAGACTTATAAGATCATTAAATCCAAGTCTGAGATCGCTGCCCTCAAGGACTTCCTCAACTGGCTTG
AGCAACTGAAGACCAAGGCGGGTCCCAGCTCGGACGGGATTGTGCTTATCTATCATGAAGAGCGCAAGTT
CATTCCCTACATGATCCTGGAGTCGTTGAAGAAGTACGGCCTGTTGGAGCGCTTCACCGCGTCGGTGAAG
TCGTTTGCAAACAGCATCAATCTGGCCAAGGCTTCCATTGGCGATGCCAACATAAAGAACTACAGTCTGC
GAAAGCTTTCCAAGATCTTGTCCACGACCAAGGAGGAAGACGCGGCTTGCTCTGCGTCCACATCTGGATC
TGGATCTGGCTTGGGATCTGGATCTAGTATGGTGTCCGATTCGGTATCGATATCCCCCAGGGACAGTACC
GTGACCAATGGTGACGATAAGCAATCTAGCAAGAACGCCGTTCAGGGTAAGCGGGAACTGTTTGATGGCA
ATGCCAGTGTTCGTGCCAAATTGGCCTTTGATGTGGCCCTTCAGCTGAGCAACTCCGACGGCAAGCCGGA
ACCAAAAAGCTCGGAGGCATTGGAGAATATGTTTAATGCCATACGTCCGTTTGCCAAGTTGGTGGTGTCC
GATGTCCTGGAGCTGGATATCCAGATCGAAAATTTGGAGCGTCAAAACTCCTTCCGTCCGGTGTTCCTGA
ACTACTTCAAGACCACTCTGTACCATCGTGTGCGTGCCGTAAAGTTCCGCATTGTGCTGGCCGAGAATGG
GTTCGATTTGAACACGCTAAGTGCCATCTGGGCAGAGAAAAACATCGAGGGCCTGGACATAGCCCTGCAG
TCAATTGGCCGGCTAAAGAGCAAGGACAAGGCGGAGCTGCTCGAGCTTCTGGACAGCTATTTCGATCCCA
AGAAGACCACGGTGAAGCCGGTTGTCAAGGGTAACAGCAACAATAATAACAATTATCGTCGTCGCAATCG
ACGCGGCGGCCGCCAATCGGTGAAGGACGCTAGGCCATCCAGCTCCCCATCGGCTAGCACCGAGTTTGGA
GCAGGAGGTGACAAGTCGCGCAGCGTTTCCTCGTTGCCCGACTCTACTACCAAGACTCCCTCGCCAAACA
AGCCGCGTATGCACCGTAAGCGCAACTCGCGTCAAAGCTTGGGTGCAACCCCCAATGGACTCAAGGTTGC
TGCTGAAATATCCTCCTCAGGCGTGTCTGAGCTCAACAATAGCGCTCCACCTGCCGTAACCATAAGCCCA
GTCGTGGCACAACCCTCACCGACACCGGTGGCCATCACGGCCTCCAACTAATCTAGAGGGCCCGCGGTTC
GAAGGTAAGCCTATCCCTAACCCTCTCCTCGGTCTCGATTCTACGCGTACCGGTCATCATCACCATCACC
ATTGAGTTTAAACCCGCTGATCAGCCTCGACTGTGCCTTCTAAGGCCTGAGCTCGCTGATCAGCCTCGAT
CGAGGATCCAGACATGATAAGATACATTGATGAGTTTGGACAAACCACAACTAGAATGCAGTGAAAAAAA
TGCTTTATTTGTGAAATTTGTGATGCTATTGCTTTATTTGTAACCATTATAAGCTGCAATAAACAAGTTA
ACAACAACAATTGCATTCATTTTATGTTTCAGGTTCAGGGGGAGGTGTGGGAGGTTTTTTAAAGCAAGTA
AAACCTCTACAAATGTGGTATGGCTGATTATGATCAGTCGACCGATGCCCTTGAGAGCCTTCAACCCAGT
CAGCTCCTTCCGGTGGGCGCGGGGCATGACTATCGTCGCCGCACTTATGACTGTCTTCTTTATCATGCAA
CTCGTAGGACAGGTGCCGGCAGCGCTCTGGGTCATTTTCGGCGAGGACCGCTTTCGCTGGAGCGCGACGA
TGATCGGCCTGTCGCTTGCGGTATTCGGAATCTTGCACGCCCTCGCTCAAGCCTTCGTCACTGGTCCCGC
CACCAAACGTTTCGGCGAGAAGCAGGCCATTATCGCCGGCATGGCGGCCGACGCGCTGGGCTACGTCTTG
CTGGCGTTCGCGACGCGAGGCTGGATGGCCTTCCCCATTATGATTCTTCTCGCTTCCGGCGGCATCGGGA
TGCCCGCGTTGCAGGCCATGCTGTCCAGGCAGGTAGATGACGACCATCAGGGACAGCTTCAAGGATCGCT
CGCGGCTCTTACCAGCCAGCAAAAGGCCAGGAACCGTAAAAAGGCCGCGTTGCTGGCGTTTTTCCATAGG
CTCCGCCCCCCTGACGAGCATCACAAAAATCGACGCTCAAGTCAGAGGTGGCGAAACCCGACAGGACTAT
AAAGATACCAGGCGTTTCCCCCTGGAAGCTCCCTCGTGCGCTCTCCTGTTCCGACCCTGCCGCTTACCGG
ATACCTGTCCGCCTTTCTCCCTTCGGGAAGCGTGGCGCTTTCTCAATGCTCACGCTGTAGGTATCTCAGT
TCGGTGTAGGTCGTTCGCTCCAAGCTGGGCTGTGTGCACGAACCCCCCGTTCAGCCCGACCGCTGCGCCT
TATCCGGTAACTATCGTCTTGAGTCCAACCCGGTAAGACACGACTTATCGCCACTGGCAGCAGCCACTGG
TAACAGGATTAGCAGAGCGAGGTATGTAGGCGGTGCTACAGAGTTCTTGAAGTGGTGGCCTAACTACGGC
TACACTAGAAGGACAGTATTTGGTATCTGCGCTCTGCTGAAGCCAGTTACCTTCGGAAAAAGAGTTGGTA
GCTCTTGATCCGGCAAACAAACCACCGCTGGTAGCGGTGGTTTTTTTGTTTGCAAGCAGCAGATTACGCG
CAGAAAAAAAGGATCTCAAGAAGATCCTTTGATCTTTTCTACGGGGTCTGACGCTCAGTGGAACGAAAAC
TCACGTTAAGGGATTTTGGTCATGAGATTATCAAAAAGGATCTTCACCTAGATCCTTTTAAATTAAAAAT
GAAGTTTTAAATCAATCTAAAGTATATATGAGTAAACTTGGTCTGACAGTTACCAATGCTTAATCAGTGA
GGCACCTATCTCAGCGATCTGTCTATTTCGTTCATCCATAGTTGCCTGACTCCCCGTCGTGTAGATAACT
ACGATACGGGAGGGCTTACCATCTGGCCCCAGTGCTGCAATGATACCGCGAGACCCACGCTCACCGGCTC
CAGATTTATCAGCAATAAACCAGCCAGCCGGAAGGGCCGAGCGCAGAAGTGGTCCTGCAACTTTATCCGC
CTCCATCCAGTCTATTAATTGTTGCCGGGAAGCTAGAGTAAGTAGTTCGCCAGTTAATAGTTTGCGCAAC
GTTGTTGCCATTGCTGCAGGCATCGTGGTGTCACGCTCGTCGTTTGGTATGGCTTCATTCAGCTCCGGTT
CCCAACGATCAAGGCGAGTTACATGATCCCCCATGTTGTGCAAAAAAGCGGTTAGCTCCTTCGGTCCTCC
GATCGTTGTCAGAAGTAAGTTGGCCGCAGTGTTATCACTCATGGTTATGGCAGCACTGCATAATTCTCTT
ACTGTCATGCCATCCGTAAGATGCTTTTCTGTGACTGGTGAGTACTCAACCAAGTCATTCTGAGAATAGT
GTATGCGGCGACCGAGTTGCTCTTGCCCGGCGTCAACACGGGATAATACCGCGCCACATAGCAGAACTTT
AAAAGTGCTCATCATTGGAAAACGTTCTTCGGGGCGAAAACTCTCAAGGATCTTACCGCTGTTGAGATCC
AGTTCGATGTAACCCACTCGTGCACCCAACTGATCTTCAGCATCTTTTACTTTCACCAGCGTTTCTGGGT
GAGCAAAAACAGGAAGGCAAAATGCCGCAAAAAAGGGAATAAGGGCGACACGGAAATGTTGAATACTCAT
ACTCTTCCTTTTTCAATATTATTGAAGCATTTATCAGGGTTATTGTCTCATGAGCGGATACATATTTGAA
TGTATTTAGAAAAATAAACAAATAGGGGTTCCGCGCACATTTCCCCGAAAAGTGCCACCTGACGTCTAAG
AAACCATTATTATCATGACATTAACCTATAAAAATAGGCGTATCACGAGGCCCTTTCGT
Features (pLannotate 1.2.2; 11 found; start..end, strand, type, name):
     56..2568    +  promoter       Ac5 promoter: Drosophila melanogaster actin 5C promoter
   2588..2653    +  CDS            N (fragment): REGN_LAMBD - Experimental evidence at protein level: Swiss-Prot protein existence level 1. Plays a role as a transcriptional antitermination factor that allows the virus to initiate its lytic phase. Activates expression of the delayed viral early genes by modifying host RNA polymerase (RNAP) into a form that is resistant to termination signals. This antitermination function requires the host NusA protein which serves to stabilize the interaction between antitermination protein N and host RNA polymerase. From Escherichia phage lambda (Bacteriophage lambda).
   2678..2704    +  CDS            3xHA (fragment): three tandem HA epitope tags
   2723..4318    +  CDS            exu: EXU_DROME - Experimental evidence at protein level: Swiss-Prot protein existence level 1. Ensures the proper localization of the mRNA of the bicoid gene to the anterior regions of the oocyte thus playing a fundamental role in the establishment of the polarity of the oocyte. May bind the bcd mRNA. From Drosophila melanogaster (Fruit fly).
   4344..4385    +  CDS            V5 tag: epitope tag from simian virus 5
   4485..4619    -  polyA_signal   SV40 poly(A) signal: SV40 polyadenylation signal
   4642..4726    -  CDS            large T antigen (fragment): large T antigen from SV40 (simian virus 40)
   4727..5197    +  CDS            TcR (fragment): tetracycline efflux protein; tet; confers resistance to tetracycline
   5241..5829    -  rep_origin     ori: high-copy-number ColE1/pMB1/pBR322/pUC origin of replication
   6000..6860    -  CDS            AmpR: β-lactamase; bla; confers resistance to ampicillin, carbenicillin, and related antibiotics
   6861..6965    -  promoter       AmpR promoter: bla
