>Addgene plasmid #145939 | pAc5.1B-lambdaN-HA-DmExu_B | addgene full sequence | sequence record 333044 | Addgene NGS Result
TATCACGAGGCCCTTTCGTCTTCAAGAATTAATTCTATATTCTAAAAACACAAATGATACTTCTAAAAAA
AAATCATGAATGGCATCAACTCTGAATCAAATCTTTGCAGATGCACCTACTTCTCATTTCCACTGTCACA
TCATTTTTCCAGATCTCGCTGCCTGTTATGTGGCCCACAAACCAAGACACGTTTTATGGCCATTAAAGCT
GGCTGATCGTCGCCAAACACCAAATACATAATGAATATGTACACATTCGAGAAAGAAGCGATCAAAGAAG
CGTCTTCGGGCGGAGTAGGAGAATGCGGAGGAGAAGGAGAACGAGCTGATCTAGTATCTCTCCACAATCC
AATGCCAACTGACCAACTGGCCATATTCGGAGCAATTTGAAGCCAATTTCCATCGCCTGGCGATCGCTCC
ATTCTTGGCTATATGTTTTTCACCGTTACCCGGGGCCATTTTCAAAGACTCGTCGGCAAGATAAGATTGT
GTCACTCGCTGTCTCTCTTCATTTGTCGAAGAATGCTGAGGAATTTCGCGATGACGTCGGCGAGTATTTT
GAAGAATGAGAATAATTTGTATTTATACGAAAATCAGTTAGTGGAATTTTCTACAAAAACATGTTATCTA
TAGATAATTTTGTTGCAAAATATGTTGACTATGACAAAGATTGTATGTATATACCTTTAATGTATTCTCA
TTTTCTTATGTATTTATAATGGCAATGATGATACTGATGATATTTTAAGATGATGCCAGACCAAAAGGCT
TGAATTTCTGCGTCTTTTGCCGAACGCAGTGCATGTGCAATTGTTGTTTTTTGGAATATTCAATTTTCGG
ACTGTCCGCTTTGATTTCAGTTTCTTGGCTTATTCAAAAAGCAAAGTAAAGCCAAAAAAGCGAGATGGCA
ATACCAAATGCGGCAAAACGGTAGTGGAAGGAAAGGGGTGCGGGGCAGCGGAAGGAAGGGTGGGGCGGGG
CGTGGCGGGGTCTGTGGCTGGGCGCGACGTCACCGACGTTGGAGCCACTCCTTTGACCATGTGTGCGTGT
GTGTATTATTCGTGTCTCGCCACTCGCCGGTTGTTTTTTTCTTTTTATGCTGCGCTCTCTCTAGCGCCAT
CTCGCTTACGCATGCTCAACGCACCGCATGTTGCCGTTTCCTTTTATGCGTCATTTTGGCTCGAAATAGG
CAATTATTTAAACAAAGATTAGTCAACGAAAACGCTAAAATAAATAAGTCTACAATATGGTTACTTATTG
CCATGTGTGTGCAGCCAACGATAGCAACAAAAGCAACAACACAGGTGGCTTTCCCTCTTTCACTTTTTGT
TTGCAAGCCGCGTGCGAGCAAGACGGCACGACCGGCAAACGCAATTACGCTGACAAAGAGCAGACGAAGT
TTTGGCGAAAAACATCAAGGCGCCTGATACGAATGCATTTGCAATAACAATTGCGATATTTAATATTGTT
TATGAAGCTGTTTGACTTCAAAACACACAAAAAAAAAAATAAAACAAATTATTTGAAAGAGAATTAGGAA
TCGGACGCTTATCGTTAGGGTAACAACAAGAAATGCTTACTGAGTCACAGCCTCTGGAAAACTGCCGCAA
GCCAGAGAGAGAGAGAAAAAGAGGGAGAGCAGCTTAGACCGCATGTGCTTGTGTGTGAGGCGTCTCTCTC
TTCGTCTCTGTTGCGCAAACGCATAGACTGCACTGAAAAAATCGATTACCTATTTTTTATGAATGAATAT
TTGCACTATTACTATTCAAAACTATTAAGATAGCAATCACATTCAATAGCCAAATACTATACCACCTGAG
CGATGCAACGAAATGATCAATTTGAGCAAAAATGCTGCATATTTAGGACGGCATCATTATAGAAATGCTT
CTTGCTGTGTACTTTTCTCTCGTCTGGCAGCTGTTTCGCCGTTATTGTTAAAACCGGCTTAAGTTAGGTG
TGTTTTCTACGACTAGTGAATGCCCTACTAGAAGATGTGTGTTGCACAAAATGTCCCTGGAATAACCAAT
TTGAAGTGCAGATAGCAGTAAACGTAAGCTAATATGAATATTATTTAACTGTAATGTTTTAATATCGCTG
GACATTACTAATAAACCCACTATAAACACATGTACATATGTATGTTTTGGCATACAATGAGTAGTTGGGG
AAAAAATGTGTAAAAGCACCGTGACCATCACAGCATAAAGATAACCAGCTGAAGTATCGAATATGAGTAA
CCCCCAAATTGAATCACATGCCGCAACTGATAGGACCCATGGAAGTACACTCTTCATGGCGATATACAAG
ACACACACAAGCACGAACACCCAGTTGCGGAGGAAATTCTCCGTAAATGAAAACCCAATCGGCGAACAAT
TCATACCCATATATGGTAAAAGTTTTGAACGCGACTTGAGAGCGGAGAGCATTGCGGCTGATAAGGTTTT
AGCGCTAAGCGGGCTTTATAAAACGGGCTGCGGGACCAGTTTTCATATCACTACCGTTTGAGTTCTTGTG
CTGTGTGGATACTCCTCCCGACACAAAGCCGCTCCATCAGCCAGCAGTCGTCTAATCCAGAGACCCCGGA
TCGGGGTACCAACATGGACGCACAAACACGACGACGTGAGCGTCGCGCTGAGAAACAAGCTCAATGGAAA
GCTGCAAACGGTGGATCTCCTCCACATATGGCTTACCCATACGATGTTCCAGATTACGCTCCTCCAAGCT
TGAATTCAATGGTTGCCGATAACATCGATGCCGGAGTGGCCATTGCCGTCGCCGATCAATCCTCGTCGCC
CGTGGGCGATAAAGTTGAGCTGCCGGCCGGTAATTATATCCTGGTGGGCGTGGATATCGACACCACTGGA
CGTCGTCTAATGGATGAGATTGTCCAGCTGGCCGCTTATACACCCACCGACCACTTCGAGCAGTACATCA
TGCCATATATGAATCTGAATCCAGCTGCTCGCCAGCGTCATCAAGTTCGTGTTATTTCGATTGGCTTTTA
TCGTATGCTGAAGTCGATGCAGACTTATAAGATCATTAAATCCAAGTCTGAGATCGCTGCCCTCAAGGAC
TTCCTCAACTGGCTTGAGCAACTGAAGACCAAGGCGGGTCCCAGCTCGGACGGGATTGTGCTTATCTATC
ATGAAGAGCGCAAGTTCATTCCCTACATGATCCTGGAGTCGTTGAAGAAGTACGGCCTGTTGGAGCGCTT
CACCGCGTCGGTGAAGTCGTTTGCAAACAGCATCAATCTGGCCAAGGCTTCCATTGGCGATGCCAACATA
AAGAACTACAGTCTGCGAAAGCTTTCCAAGATCTTGTCCACGACCAAGGAGGAAGACGCGGCTTGCTCTG
CGTCCACATCTGGATCTGGATCTGGCTTGGGATCTGGATCTAGTATGGTGTCCGATTCGGTATCGATATC
CCCCAGGGACAGTACCGTGACCAATGGTGACGATAAGCAATCTAGCAAGAACGCCGTTCAGGGTAAGCGG
GAACTGTTTGATGGCAATGCCAGTGTTCGTGCCAAATTGGCCTTTGATGTGGCCCTTCAGCTGAGCAACT
CCGACGGCAAGCCGGAACCAAAAAGCTCGGAGGCATTGGAGAATATGTTTAATGCCATACGTCCGTTTGC
CAAGTTGGTGGTGTCCGATGTCCTGGAGCTGGATATCCAGATCGAAAATTTGGAGCGTCAAAACTCCTTC
CGTCCGGTGTTCCTGAACTACTTCAAGACCACTCTGTACCATCGTGTGCGTGCCGTGAAGTTCCGCATTG
TGCTGGCCGAGAATGGGTTCGATTTGAACACGCTAAGTGCCATCTGGGCAGAGAAAAACATCGAGGGCCT
GGACATAGCCCTGCAGTCAATTGGCCGGCTAAAGAGCAAGGACAAGGCGGAGCTGCTCGAGCTTCTGGAC
AGCTATTTCGATCCCAAGAAGACCACGGTGAAGCCGGTTGTCAAGGGTAACAGCAACAATAATAACAATT
ATCGTCGTCGCAATCGACGCGGCGGCCGCCAATCGGTGAAGGACGCTAGGCCATCCAGCTCCCCATCGGC
TAGCACCGAGTTTGGAGCAGGAGGTGACAAGTCGCGCAGCGTTTCCTCGTTGCCCGACTCTACTACCAAG
ACTCCCTCGCCAAACAAGCCGCGTATGCACCGTAAGCGCAACTCGCGTCAAAGCTTGGGTGCAACCCCCA
ATGGACTCAAGGTTGCTGCTGAAATATCCTCCTCAGGCGTGTCTGAGCTCAACAATAGCGCTCCACCTGC
CGTAACCATAAGCCCAGTCGTGGCACAACCCTCACCGACACCGGTGGCCATCACGGCCTCCAACTAATCT
AGAGGGCCCGCGGTTCGAAGGTAAGCCTATCCCTAACCCTCTCCTCGGTCTCGATTCTACGCGTACCGGT
CATCATCACCATCACCATTGAGTTTAAACCCGCTGATCAGCCTCGACTGTGCCTTCTAAGGCCTGAGCTC
GCTGATCAGCCTCGATCGAGGATCCAGACATGATAAGATACATTGATGAGTTTGGACAAACCACAACTAG
AATGCAGTGAAAAAAATGCTTTATTTGTGAAATTTGTGATGCTATTGCTTTATTTGTAACCATTATAAGC
TGCAATAAACAAGTTAACAACAACAATTGCATTCATTTTATGTTTCAGGTTCAGGGGGAGGTGTGGGAGG
TTTTTTAAAGCAAGTAAAACCTCTACAAATGTGGTATGGCTGATTATGATCAGTCGACCGATGCCCTTGA
GAGCCTTCAACCCAGTCAGCTCCTTCCGGTGGGCGCGGGGCATGACTATCGTCGCCGCACTTATGACTGT
CTTCTTTATCATGCAACTCGTAGGACAGGTGCCGGCAGCGCTCTGGGTCATTTTCGGCGAGGACCGCTTT
CGCTGGAGCGCGACGATGATCGGCCTGTCGCTTGCGGTATTCGGAATCTTGCACGCCCTCGCTCAAGCCT
TCGTCACTGGTCCCGCCACCAAACGTTTCGGCGAGAAGCAGGCCATTATCGCCGGCATGGCGGCCGACGC
GCTGGGCTACGTCTTGCTGGCGTTCGCGACGCGAGGCTGGATGGCCTTCCCCATTATGATTCTTCTCGCT
TCCGGCGGCATCGGGATGCCCGCGTTGCAGGCCATGCTGTCCAGGCAGGTAGATGACGACCATCAGGGAC
AGCTTCAAGGCCAGCAAAAGGCCAGGAACCGTAAAAAGGCCGCGTTGCTGGCGTTTTTCCATAGGCTCCG
CCCCCCTGACGAGCATCACAAAAATCGACGCTCAAGTCAGAGGTGGCGAAACCCGACAGGACTATAAAGA
TACCAGGCGTTTCCCCCTGGAAGCTCCCTCGTGCGCTCTCCTGTTCCGACCCTGCCGCTTACCGGATACC
TGTCCGCCTTTCTCCCTTCGGGAAGCGTGGCGCTTTCTCATAGCTCACGCTGTAGGTATCTCAGTTCGGT
GTAGGTCGTTCGCTCCAAGCTGGGCTGTGTGCACGAACCCCCCGTTCAGCCCGACCGCTGCGCCTTATCC
GGTAACTATCGTCTTGAGTCCAACCCGGTAAGACACGACTTATCGCCACTGGCAGCAGCCACTGGTAACA
GGATTAGCAGAGCGAGGTATGTAGGCGGTGCTACAGAGTTCTTGAAGTGGTGGCCTAACTACGGCTACAC
TAGAAGGACAGTATTTGGTATCTGCGCTCTGCTGAAGCCAGTTACCTTCGGAAAAAGAGTTGGTAGCTCT
TGATCCGGCAAACAAACCACCGCTGGTAGCGGTGGTTTTTTTGTTTGCAAGCAGCAGATTACGCGCAGAA
AAAAAGGATCTCAAGAAGATCCTTTGATCTTTTCTACGGGGTCTGACGCTCAGTGGAACGAAAACTCACG
TTAAGGGATTTTGGTCATGAGATTATCAAAAAGGATCTTCACCTAGATCCTTTTAAATTAAAAATGAAGT
TTTAAATCAATCTAAAGTATATATGAGTAAACTTGGTCTGACAGTTACCAATGCTTAATCAGTGAGGCAC
CTATCTCAGCGATCTGTCTATTTCGTTCATCCATAGTTGCCTGACTCCCCGTCGTGTAGATAACTACGAT
ACGGGAGGGCTTACCATCTGGCCCCAGTGCTGCAATGATACCGCGAGACCCACGCTCACCGGCTCCAGAT
TTATCAGCAATAAACCAGCCAGCCGGAAGGGCCGAGCGCAGAAGTGGTCCTGCAACTTTATCCGCCTCCA
TCCAGTCTATTAATTGTTGCCGGGAAGCTAGAGTAAGTAGTTCGCCAGTTAATAGTTTGCGCAACGTTGT
TGCCATTGCTGCAGGCATCGTGGTGTCACGCTCGTCGTTTGGTATGGCTTCATTCAGCTCCGGTTCCCAA
CGATCAAGGCGAGTTACATGATCCCCCATGTTGTGCAAAAAAGCGGTTAGCTCCTTCGGTCCTCCGATCG
TTGTCAGAAGTAAGTTGGCCGCAGTGTTATCACTCATGGTTATGGCAGCACTGCATAATTCTCTTACTGT
CATGCCATCCGTAAGATGCTTTTCTGTGACTGGTGAGTACTCAACCAAGTCATTCTGAGAATAGTGTATG
CGGCGACCGAGTTGCTCTTGCCCGGCGTCAACACGGGATAATACCGCGCCACATAGCAGAACTTTAAAAG
TGCTCATCATTGGAAAACGTTCTTCGGGGCGAAAACTCTCAAGGATCTTACCGCTGTTGAGATCCAGTTC
GATGTAACCCACTCGTGCACCCAACTGATCTTCAGCATCTTTTACTTTCACCAGCGTTTCTGGGTGAGCA
AAAACAGGAAGGCAAAATGCCGCAAAAAAGGGAATAAGGGCGACACGGAAATGTTGAATACTCATACTCT
TCCTTTTTCAATATTATTGAAGCATTTATCAGGGTTATTGTCTCATGAGCGGATACATATTTGAATGTAT
TTAGAAAAATAAACAAATAGGGGTTCCGCGCACATTTCCCCGAAAAGTGCCACCTGACGTCTAAGAAACC
ATTATTATCATGACATTAACCTATAAAAATAGGCG
Features (pLannotate 1.2.2; 11 found; start..end, strand, type, name):
     75..2584    +  promoter       Ac5 promoter: Drosophila melanogaster actin 5C promoter
   2604..2669    +  CDS            N (fragment): REGN_LAMBD - Experimental evidence at protein level: Swiss-Prot protein existence level 1. Plays a role as a transcriptional antitermination factor that allows the virus to initiate its lytic phase. Activates expression of the delayed viral early genes by modifying host RNA polymerase (RNAP) into a form that is resistant to termination signals. This antitermination function requires the host NusA protein which serves to stabilize the interaction between antitermination protein N and host RNA polymerase. From Escherichia phage lambda (Bacteriophage lambda).
   2694..2720    +  CDS            3xHA (fragment): three tandem HA epitope tags
   2739..4334    +  CDS            exu: EXU_DROME - Experimental evidence at protein level: Swiss-Prot protein existence level 1. Ensures the proper localization of the mRNA of the bicoid gene to the anterior regions of the oocyte thus playing a fundamental role in the establishment of the polarity of the oocyte. May bind the bcd mRNA. From Drosophila melanogaster (Fruit fly).
   4360..4401    +  CDS            V5 tag: epitope tag from simian virus 5
   4501..4635    -  polyA_signal   SV40 poly(A) signal: SV40 polyadenylation signal
   4658..4742    -  CDS            large T antigen (fragment): large T antigen from SV40 (simian virus 40)
   4743..5190    +  CDS            TcR (fragment): tetracycline efflux protein; tet; confers resistance to tetracycline
   5236..5824    -  rep_origin     ori: high-copy-number ColE1/pMB1/pBR322/pUC origin of replication
   5995..6855    -  CDS            AmpR: β-lactamase; bla; confers resistance to ampicillin, carbenicillin, and related antibiotics
   6856..6960    -  promoter       AmpR promoter: bla
