[The description below was written by a language model from this plasmid's Addgene catalogue record and pLannotate feature annotations shown in this document.]
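Description:
pAc5.1B-lambdaN-HA-DmExu_B is an insect-cell expression plasmid of about 7 kb for producing a tagged form of the Drosophila melanogaster Exuperantia (Exu) protein. The catalogue lists the backbone as unknown, although the name points to a pAc5.1-type vector, and the annotated features fit that layout. The plasmid is maintained in E. coli through a ColE1/pUC-family origin and selected with ampicillin via a β-lactamase gene under its own bla promoter. The origin is annotated as high-copy, whereas the catalogue describes the plasmid as low copy. Short fragments of a tetracycline resistance gene and of SV40 large T antigen are also detected; these appear to be non-functional backbone remnants. No marker for selection in insect cells is annotated.

Expression is driven by the constitutive Drosophila actin 5C (Ac5) promoter and terminated by an SV40 polyadenylation signal. The open reading frame starts with a short fragment of the bacteriophage lambda N protein, followed by an HA epitope (annotated as a fragment of a 3xHA tag, its length consistent with a single copy) and then the exu coding sequence, which the depositor derived from an NCBI reference transcript. A V5 tag lies downstream of the insert, but the record does not show whether it is translated in frame with Exu. The lambda N peptide is commonly used to tether a fusion protein to reporter mRNAs carrying BoxB hairpins, so a construct like this would typically serve in tethering assays in Drosophila cultured cells, with HA allowing detection; the record itself states only insect expression of DmExu. Exu is known for its role in localising bicoid mRNA to the oocyte anterior. The depositor and repository-sequenced records differ slightly in length but share the same feature arrangement.
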