Addgene plasmid #145939: pAc5.1B-lambdaN-HA-DmExu_B
Purpose: Insect Expression of DmExu
Depositing lab: Elisa Izaurralde. Depositing organization: Max Planck Institute for Developmental Biology.
Backbone
  Vector backbone: Unknown
  Vector type: Insect Expression
Growth in bacteria
  Bacterial resistance: Ampicillin, 100 μg/mL
  Growth temperature: 37°C
  Growth strain: DH5alpha
  Copy number: Low Copy
Gene/Insert
  Gene/Insert name: DmExu
  Species: D. melanogaster (fly)
  Entrez Gene: exu (a.k.a. Dmel_CG8994, CG8994, Dmel\CG8994, Exu, bs30h09.y1, exu1)
  Cloning method: Unknown
Terms and licenses: Academic/Nonprofit Terms; Industry Terms: Not Available to Industry
Depositor comments: ORF extracted from NCBI:NM_166410.2. Plasmids from this collection were made available to the research community and donated after the lab closed. Please note that the sequence provided by the depositing laboratory may be theoretical/predicted or based on Sanger sequencing results. There may be discrepancies between sequencing results obtained by Addgene and the depositor sequence. If an Addgene verified sequence is not available, please contact before placing your order to request that our lab fully sequence the plasmid.
How to cite: pAc5.1B-lambdaN-HA-DmExu_B was a gift from Elisa Izaurralde (Addgene plasmid # 145939 ; http://n2t.net/addgene:145939 ; RRID:Addgene_145939)
